Addgene plasmid #72654: pWPXL-NP1
Purpose: Constitutive expression of NP1
Depositing lab: Ramon Trullas. Depositing organization: Agencia Estatal Consejo Superior de Investigaciones Científicas, M.P. Publication: Neuronal pentraxin 1 negatively regulates excitatory synapse density and synaptic plasticity. Figueiro-Silva J, Gruart A, Clayton KB, Podlesniy P, Abad MA, Gasull X, Delgado-Garcia JM, Trullas R. J Neurosci. 2015 Apr 8;35(14):5504-21. doi: 10.1523/JNEUROSCI.2548-14.2015. PubMed 25855168.
Backbone
  Vector backbone: pWPXL
  Backbone manufacturer: Trono lab (Addgene plasmid 12257)
  Backbone size w/o insert (bp): 10510
  Vector type: Mammalian Expression, Lentiviral
Growth in bacteria
  Bacterial resistance: Ampicillin, 100 μg/mL
  Growth temperature: 37°C
  Growth strain: NEB Stable
  Copy number: High Copy
Gene/Insert
  Gene/Insert name: NP1 (alt names: Neuronal Pentraxin 1; NPTX1)
  Species: R. norvegicus (rat)
  Insert size (bp): 1302
  GenBank ID: NM_153735.2
  Entrez Gene: Nptx1
  Promoter: EF1a
  Cloning method: Restriction Enzyme; 5′ cloning site BamHI (not destroyed); 3′ cloning site EcoRI (not destroyed)
  Sequencing primers: 5′ EF1a-Fwd; 3′ WPRE-R
Terms and licenses: Academic/Nonprofit Terms; Industry Terms: Not Available to Industry
How to cite: pWPXL-NP1 was a gift from Ramon Trullas (Addgene plasmid # 72654 ; http://n2t.net/addgene:72654 ; RRID:Addgene_72654)
