[The description below was written by a language model from this plasmid's Addgene catalogue record and pLannotate feature annotations shown in this document.]
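Description:
pWPXL-NP1 is an HIV-1-derived lentiviral transfer plasmid built on the pWPXL backbone for constitutive expression of rat neuronal pentraxin 1 (NP1, gene Nptx1) in mammalian cells. It is propagated in E. coli through a high-copy ColE1/pUC-type origin and selected with ampicillin via the β-lactamase gene. The recombination-reducing growth strain listed in the record is consistent with the repeated LTR sequences the plasmid carries.

The viral cassette begins with a 5' LTR. This is followed by the Ψ packaging signal with a short gag fragment, which directs the genomic RNA into particles, and by the Rev response element for Rev-dependent nuclear export of the unspliced transcript. The human EF-1α promoter with part of its first intron then drives the roughly 1.3 kb Nptx1 coding sequence, which was cloned between BamHI and EcoRI sites. No epitope tag or fluorescent reporter is annotated. A cPPT/CTS element lies just upstream of the insert and aids nuclear import of the reverse-transcribed genome. A WPRE downstream enhances transcript processing and expression.

The 3' LTR is a self-inactivating ΔU3 type that carries a loxP site. Because U3 is copied to both ends during reverse transcription, the integrated provirus would be flanked by loxP sites and could in principle be excised by Cre. The remaining annotations are backbone remnants rather than functional payload, including an SV40 promoter, gpt fragments, SV40 small t and large T fragments, a poly(A) signal, and TcR, rop and lacI fragments. The associated publication concerns NP1 as a regulator of excitatory synapse density and synaptic plasticity, so the construct presumably served for NP1 overexpression in that setting.
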