Features (pLannotate 1.2.2; 34 found; start..end, strand, type, name):
      1..330     +  CDS            nef (fragment): NEF_HV1BR - Experimental evidence at protein level: Swiss-Prot protein existence level 1. Extracellular Nef protein targets CD4(+) T-lymphocytes for apoptosis by interacting with CXCR4 surface receptors (PubMed:14990729). From Human immunodeficiency virus type 1 group M subtype B (isolate BRU/LAI) (HIV-1).
    378..635     +  LTR            5' LTR (truncated): truncated 5' long terminal repeat (LTR) from HIV-1
    682..807     +  misc_feature   HIV-1 Ψ: packaging signal of human immunodeficiency virus type 1
    791..1154    +  CDS            HIV-1 gag (fragment): gag protein from human immunodeficiency virus 1; gag
   1300..1533    +  misc_feature   RRE: The Rev response element (RRE) of HIV-1 allows for Rev-dependent mRNA export from the nucleus to the cytoplasm.
   1910..2010    +  CDS            Rev (fragment): human immunodeficiency virus 1 (HIV-1) Rev protein; rev; enhances nuclear export of unspliced and incompletely spliced viral mRNAs
   2047..2113    +  CDS            small t antigen (fragment): SV40 (simian virus 40) small t antigen
   2139..2350    +  promoter       EF-1α core promoter: core promoter for human elongation factor EF-1α
   2351..2459    +  intron         EF-1α intron A (fragment): intron upstream of the start codon of human EF-1α
   3085..3288    +  intron         EF-1α intron A: truncated intron upstream of the start codon of human EF-1α
   3345..3462    +  misc_feature   cPPT/CTS: central polypurine tract and central termination sequence of HIV-1
   3508..4803    +  CDS            Nptx1: NPTX1_RAT - Experimental evidence at protein level: Swiss-Prot protein existence level 1. May be involved in mediating uptake of synaptic material during synapse remodeling or in mediating the synaptic clustering of AMPA glutamate receptors at a subset of excitatory synapses. From Rattus norvegicus (Rat).
   4832..5420    +  misc_feature   WPRE: woodchuck hepatitis virus posttranscriptional regulatory element
   5488..5507    +  misc_feature   cPPT/CTS (fragment): central polypurine tract and central termination sequence of HIV-1
   5509..5543    +  LTR            3' LTR (ΔU3) (fragment): self-inactivating 3' long terminal repeat (LTR) from HIV-1
   5564..5597    +  protein_bind   loxP: Cre-mediated recombination occurs in the 8-bp core sequence (GCATACAT). Cre recombinase
   5617..5797    +  LTR            5' LTR (truncated): truncated 5' long terminal repeat (LTR) from HIV-1
   5822..5840    -  promoter       SP6 promoter: promoter for bacteriophage SP6 RNA polymerase
   6068..6347    +  CDS            TcR (fragment): tetracycline efflux protein; tet; confers resistance to tetracycline
   6348..6396    -  misc_feature   bom (fragment): basis of mobility region from pBR322
   6498..6533    -  CDS            rop (fragment): Rop protein, which maintains plasmids at low copy number; rop
   6628..6732    +  promoter       AmpR promoter: bla
   6733..7593    +  CDS            AmpR: β-lactamase; bla; confers resistance to ampicillin, carbenicillin, and related antibiotics
   7764..8352    +  rep_origin     ori: high-copy-number ColE1/pMB1/pBR322/pUC origin of replication
   8535..8591    +  CDS            lacI (fragment): lac repressor; lacI; The lac repressor binds to the lac operator to inhibit transcription in E. coli. This inhibition can be relieved by adding lactose or isopropyl-β-D-thiogalactopyranoside (IPTG).
   8598..8927    +  promoter       SV40 promoter: SV40 enhancer and early promoter
   9127..9246    +  CDS            gpt (fragment): XGPT_ECOLI - Also known as gpp, gxu. Experimental evidence at protein level: Swiss-Prot protein existence level 1. Purine salvage pathway enzyme that catalyzes the transfer of the ribosyl-5-phosphate group from 5-phospho-alpha-D-ribose 1- diphosphate (PRPP) to the N9 position of the 6-oxopurines guanine and xanthine to form the corresponding ribonucleotides GMP (guanosine 5'- monophosphate) and XMP (xanthosine 5'-monophosphate), with the release of PPi. To a lesser extent, also acts on hypoxanthine (PubMed:9100006, PubMed:3886014). Does not ribophosphorylate adenine (PubMed:3886014). From Esch
   9246..9581    +  CDS            gpt (fragment): XGPT_ECOLI - Also known as gpp, gxu. Experimental evidence at protein level: Swiss-Prot protein existence level 1. Purine salvage pathway enzyme that catalyzes the transfer of the ribosyl-5-phosphate group from 5-phospho-alpha-D-ribose 1- diphosphate (PRPP) to the N9 position of the 6-oxopurines guanine and xanthine to form the corresponding ribonucleotides GMP (guanosine 5'- monophosphate) and XMP (xanthosine 5'-monophosphate), with the release of PPi. To a lesser extent, also acts on hypoxanthine (PubMed:9100006, PubMed:3886014). Does not ribophosphorylate adenine (PubMed:3886014). From Esch
   9676..9981    +  CDS            frsA (fragment): FRSA_ECOLI - Also known as yafA. Experimental evidence at protein level: Swiss-Prot protein existence level 1. Catalyzes the hydrolysis of esters (PubMed:15808744). Displays esterase activity toward pNP-butyrate (PubMed:15808744). May stimulate mixed-acid fermentation by acting as a fermentation/respiration switch that down-regulates respiration and up- regulates fermentation rates (PubMed:15169777). From Escherichia coli (strain K12).
   9985..10059   +  CDS            small t antigen (fragment): SV40 (simian virus 40) small t antigen
  10061..10126   +  intron         small t intron: SV40 (simian virus 40) small t antigen intron
  10256..10276   +  CDS            SV40 NLS: nuclear localization signal of SV40 (simian virus 40) large T antigen
  10595..10678   +  CDS            large T antigen (fragment): large T antigen from SV40 (simian virus 40)
  10701..10835   +  polyA_signal   SV40 poly(A) signal: SV40 polyadenylation signal
>Addgene plasmid #72654 | pWPXL-NP1 | addgene full sequence | sequence record 134305 | Addgene assembled full plasmid sequence
TTGGAAGGGCTAATTCACTCCCAAAGAAGACAAGATATCCTTGATCTGTGGATCTACCACACACAAGGCT
ACTTCCCTGATTAGCAGAACTACACACCAGGGCCAGGGGTCAGATATCCACTGACCTTTGGATGGTGCTA
CAAGCTAGTACCAGTTGAGCCAGATAAGGTAGAAGAGGCCAATAAAGGAGAGAACACCAGCTTGTTACAC
CCTGTGAGCCTGCATGGGATGGATGACCCGGAGAGAGAAGTGTTAGAGTGGAGGTTTGACAGCCGCCTAG
CATTTCATCACGTGGCCCGAGAGCTGCATCCGGAGTACTTCAAGAACTGCTGATATCGAGCTTGCTACAA
GGGACTTTCCGCTGGGGACTTTCCAGGGAGGCGTGGCCTGGGCGGGACTGGGGAGTGGCGAGCCCTCAGA
TCCTGCATATAAGCAGCTGCTTTTTGCCTGTACTGGGTCTCTCTGGTTAGACCAGATCTGAGCCTGGGAG
CTCTCTGGCTAACTAGGGAACCCACTGCTTAAGCCTCAATAAAGCTTGCCTTGAGTGCTTCAAGTAGTGT
GTGCCCGTCTGTTGTGTGACTCTGGTAACTAGAGATCCCTCAGACCCTTTTAGTCAGTGTGGAAAATCTC
TAGCAGTGGCGCCCGAACAGGGACTTGAAAGCGAAAGGGAAACCAGAGGAGCTCTCTCGACGCAGGACTC
GGCTTGCTGAAGCGCGCACGGCAAGAGGCGAGGGGCGGCGACTGGTGAGTACGCCAAAAATTTTGACTAG
CGGAGGCTAGAAGGAGAGAGATGGGTGCGAGAGCGTCAGTATTAAGCGGGGGAGAATTAGATCGCGATGG
GAAAAAATTCGGTTAAGGCCAGGGGGAAAGAAAAAATATAAATTAAAACATATAGTATGGGCAAGCAGGG
AGCTAGAACGATTCGCAGTTAATCCTGGCCTGTTAGAAACATCAGAAGGCTGTAGACAAATACTGGGACA
GCTACAACCATCCCTTCAGACAGGATCAGAAGAACTTAGATCATTATATAATACAGTAGCAACCCTCTAT
TGTGTGCATCAAAGGATAGAGATAAAAGACACCAAGGAAGCTTTAGACAAGATAGAGGAAGAGCAAAACA
AAAGTAAGACCACCGCACAGCAAGCGGCCGCTGATCTTCAGACCTGGAGGAGGAGATATGAGGGACAATT
GGAGAAGTGAATTATATAAATATAAAGTAGTAAAAATTGAACCATTAGGAGTAGCACCCACCAAGGCAAA
GAGAAGAGTGGTGCAGAGAGAAAAAAGAGCAGTGGGAATAGGAGCTTTGTTCCTTGGGTTCTTGGGAGCA
GCAGGAAGCACTATGGGCGCAGCGTCAATGACGCTGACGGTACAGGCCAGACAATTATTGTCTGGTATAG
TGCAGCAGCAGAACAATTTGCTGAGGGCTATTGAGGCGCAACAGCATCTGTTGCAACTCACAGTCTGGGG
CATCAAGCAGCTCCAGGCAAGAATCCTGGCTGTGGAAAGATACCTAAAGGATCAACAGCTCCTGGGGATT
TGGGGTTGCTCTGGAAAACTCATTTGCACCACTGCTGTGCCTTGGAATGCTAGTTGGAGTAATAAATCTC
TGGAACAGATTTGGAATCACACGACCTGGATGGAGTGGGACAGAGAAATTAACAATTACACAAGCTTAAT
ACACTCCTTAATTGAAGAATCGCAAAACCAGCAAGAAAAGAATGAACAAGAATTATTGGAATTAGATAAA
TGGGCAAGTTTGTGGAATTGGTTTAACATAACAAATTGGCTGTGGTATATAAAATTATTCATAATGATAG
TAGGAGGCTTGGTAGGTTTAAGAATAGTTTTTGCTGTACTTTCTATAGTGAATAGAGTTAGGCAGGGATA
TTCACCATTATCGTTTCAGACCCACCTCCCAACCCCGAGGGGACCCGACAGGCCCGAAGGAATAGAAGAA
GAAGGTGGAGAGAGAGACAGAGACAGATCCATTCGATTAGTGAACGGATCTCGACGGTATCGATGTCGAC
GATAAGCTTTGCAAAGATGGATAAAGTTTTAAACAGAGAGGAATCTTTGCAGCTAATGGACCTTCTAGGT
CTTGAAAGGAGTGGGAATTGGCTCCGGTGCCCGTCAGTGGGCAGAGCGCACATCGCCCACAGTCCCCGAG
AAGTTGGGGGGAGGGGTCGGCAATTGAACCGGTGCCTAGAGAAGGTGGCGCGGGGTAAACTGGGAAAGTG
ATGTCGTGTACTGGCTCCGCCTTTTTCCCGAGGGTGGGGGAGAACCGTATATAAGTGCAGTAGTCGCCGT
GAACGTTCTTTTTCGCAACGGGTTTGCCGCCAGAACACAGGTAAGTGCCGTGTGTGGTTCCCGCGGGCCT
GGCCTCTTTACGGGTTATGGCCCTTGCGTGCCTTGAATTACTTCCACTGGCTGCAGTACGTGATTCTTGA
TCCCGAGCTTCGGGTTGGAAGTGGGTGGGAGAGTTCGAGGCCTTGCGCTTAAGGAGCCCCTTCGCCTCGT
GCTTGAGTTGAGGCCTGGCCTGGGCGCTGGGGCCGCCGCGTGCGAATCTGGTGGCACCTTCGCGCCTGTC
TCGCTGCTTTCGATAAGTCTCTAGCCATTTAAAATTTTTGATGACCTGCTGCGACGCTTTTTTTCTGGCA
AGATAGTCTTGTAAATGCGGGCCAAGATCTGCACACTGGTATTTCGGTTTTTGGGGCCGCGGGCGGCGAC
GGGGCCCGTGCGTCCCAGCGCACATGTTCGGCGAGGCGGGGCCTGCGAGCGCGGCCACCGAGAATCGGAC
GGGGGTAGTCTCAAGCTGGCCGGCCTGCTCTGGTGCCTGGCCTCGCGCCGCCGTGTATCGCCCCGCCCTG
GGCGGCAAGGCTGGCCCGGTCGGCACCAGTTGCGTGAGCGGAAAGATGGCCGCTTCCCGGCCCTGCTGCA
GGGAGCTCAAAATGGAGGACGCGGCGCTCGGGAGAGCGGGCGGGTGAGTCACCCACACAAAGGAAAAGGG
CCTTTCCGTCCTCAGCCGTCGCTTCATGTGACTCCACGGAGTACCGGGCGCCGTCCAGGCACCTCGATTA
GTTCTCGAGCTTTTGGAGTACGTCGTCTTTAGGTTGGGGGGAGGGGTTTTATGCGATGGAGTTTCCCCAC
ACTGAGTGGGTGGAGACTGAAGTTAGGCCAGCTTGGCACTTGATGTAATTCTCCTTGGAATTTGCCCTTT
TTGAGTTTGGATCTTGGTTCATTCTCAAGCCTCAGACAGTGGTTCAAAGTTTTTTTCTTCCATTTCAGGT
GTCGTGAGGAATTTCGACATTTAAATTTAATTAATCTCGACGGTATCGGTTAACTTTTAAAAGAAAAGGG
GGGATTGGGGGGTACAGTGCAGGGGAAAGAATAGTAGACATAATAGCAACAGACATACAAACTAAAGAAT
TACAAAAACAAATTACAAAAATTCAAAATTTTATCGATCACGAGACTAGCCTCGAGGTTTAAACTACGGG
ATCCACCATGCTGGCCGGCCGCGCCGCACGCACCTGTGCGCTGCTCGCCCTCTGCCTCCTGGGCAGTCGG
GCCCAGGATTTCGGGCCGACCCGCTTCATCTGCACTTCGGTGCCGGTGGACGCCGACATGTGTGCCGCGT
CCGTGGCCGCGGGCGGCGCGGAGGAGCTTCGGAGCAATGTGCTGCAGCTCCGGGAGACCGTGCTGCAGCA
GAAGGAGACCATCCTCAGCCAGAAGGAGACCATCAGGGAGCTGACCACCAAGCTTGGCCGCTGCGAGAGC
CAGAGCACCCTGGACGCGGGTCCGGGCGAGGCCAGGTCGGGCGGCGGCCGCAAGCAGCCTGGCTCGGGCA
AGAATACGATGGGCGACCTGTCCCGGACTCCGGCCTCGGAGACGCTCAGCCAACTCGGGCAAACTTTGCA
ATCCCTCAAAACCCGACTGGAGAACCTCGAGCAGTACAGCCGCCTCAATTCTTCCAGCCAAACCAACAGC
CTCAAGGATCTGCTGCAGAGCAAGATCGATGACCTGGAGCGGCAGGTGCTGTCTCGAGTGAACACTCTGG
AGGAGGGAAAAGGGGGCCCCAAGAACGACACAGAGGAAAGGGCCAAGATCGAGAGCGCCTTGACCTCCCT
ACACCAGCGGATCAGCGAGCTGGAGAAAGGTCAGAAAGACAATCGACCCGGAGACAAGTTTCAGCTGACA
TTCCCACTGCGGACCAACTACATGTATGCCAAGGTGAAGAAGAGCCTGCCGGAGATGTACGCCTTCACTG
TGTGCATGTGGCTCAAGTCCAGCGCGGCACCTGGAGTGGGCACGCCCTTCTCCTATGCTGTACCTGGGCA
GGCCAACGAGCTGGTCCTCATCGAGTGGGGCAACAACCCCATGGAGATACTCATTAACGACAAGGTGGCC
AAGCTGCCCTTTGTAATCAACGACGGCAAGTGGCACCACATATGCGTTACCTGGACCACCCGGGACGGGG
TCTGGGAGGCCTATCAGGATGGCACCCAGGGAGGCAATGGAGAGAACCTGGCACCCTATCACCCTATCAA
ACCACAGGGTGTGCTGGTGCTAGGCCAGGAGCAGGACACTCTAGGCGGAGGGTTTGATGCCACCCAAGCG
TTTGTGGGTGAGCTAGCCCATTTCAACATCTGGGACCGCAAGCTGACCCCTGGGGAGGTGTACAACTTGG
CCACCTGCAGCAGCAAGGCCCTCTCTGGCAATGTCATCGCCTGGGCTGAGTCCCAGATCGAGATCTTTGG
AGGAGCCACCAAGTGGACATTCGAGGCTTGCCGCCAGATCAACTGAGAATTCCCGGGACTAGTCATATGA
TAATCAACCTCTGGATTACAAAATTTGTGAAAGATTGACTGGTATTCTTAACTATGTTGCTCCTTTTACG
CTATGTGGATACGCTGCTTTAATGCCTTTGTATCATGCTATTGCTTCCCGTATGGCTTTCATTTTCTCCT
CCTTGTATAAATCCTGGTTGCTGTCTCTTTATGAGGAGTTGTGGCCCGTTGTCAGGCAACGTGGCGTGGT
GTGCACTGTGTTTGCTGACGCAACCCCCACTGGTTGGGGCATTGCCACCACCTGTCAGCTCCTTTCCGGG
ACTTTCGCTTTCCCCCTCCCTATTGCCACGGCGGAACTCATCGCCGCCTGCCTTGCCCGCTGCTGGACAG
GGGCTCGGCTGTTGGGCACTGACAATTCCGTGGTGTTGTCGGGGAAGCTGACGTCCTTTCCATGGCTGCT
CGCCTGTGTTGCCACCTGGATTCTGCGCGGGACGTCCTTCTGCTACGTCCCTTCGGCCCTCAATCCAGCG
GACCTTCCTTCCCGCGGCCTGCTGCCGGCTCTGCGGCCTCTTCCGCGTCTTCGCCTTCGCCCTCAGACGA
GTCGGATCTCCCTTTGGGCCGCCTCCCCGCATCGGTACGTATGGCCAGGTACCTTTAAGACCAATGACTT
ACAAGGCAGCTGTAGATCTTAGCCACTTTTTAAAAGAAAAGGGGGGACTGGAAGGGCTAATTCACTCCCA
ACGAAGACAAGATGGGATCAATTCACCATGGGAATAACTTCGTATAGCATACATTATACGAAGTTATGCT
GCTTTTTGCTTGTACTGGGTCTCTCTGGTTAGACCAGATCTGAGCCTGGGAGCTCTCTGGCTAACTAGGG
AACCCACTGCTTAAGCCTCAATAAAGCTTGCCTTGAGTGCTTCAAGTAGTGTGTGCCCGTCTGTTGTGTG
ACTCTGGTAACTAGAGATCCCTCAGACCCTTTTAGTCAGTGTGGAAAATCTCTAGCAGCATCTAGAATTA
ATTCCGTGTATTCTATAGTGTCACCTAAATCGTATGTGTATGATACATAAGGTTATGTATTAATTGTAGC
CGCGTTCTAACGACAATATGTACAAGCCTAATTGTGTAGCATCTGGCTTACTGAAGCAGACCCTATCATC
TCTCTCGTAAACTGCCGTCAGAGTCGGTTTGGTTGGACGAACCTTCTGAGTTTCTGGTAACGCCGTCCCG
CACCCGGAAATGGTCAGCGAACCAATCAGCAGGGTCATCGCTAGCCAGATCCTCTACGCCGGACGCATCG
TGGCCGGCATCACCGGCGCCACAGGTGCGGTTGCTGGCGCCTATATCGCCGACATCACCGATGGGGAAGA
TCGGGCTCGCCACTTCGGGCTCATGAGCGCTTGTTTCGGCGTGGGTATGGTGGCAGGCCCCGTGGCCGGG
GGACTGTTGGGCGCCATCTCCTTGCATGCACCATTCCTTGCGGCGGCGGTGCTCAACGGCCTCAACCTAC
TACTGGGCTGCTTCCTAATGCAGGAGTCGCATAAGGGAGAGCGTCGAATGGTGCACTCTCAGTACAATCT
GCTCTGATGCCGCATAGTTAAGCCAGCCCCGACACCCGCCAACACCCGCTGACGCGCCCTGACGGGCTTG
TCTGCTCCCGGCATCCGCTTACAGACAAGCTGTGACCGTCTCCGGGAGCTGCATGTGTCAGAGGTTTTCA
CCGTCATCACCGAAACGCGCGAGACGAAAGGGCCTCGTGATACGCCTATTTTTATAGGTTAATGTCATGA
TAATAATGGTTTCTTAGACGTCAGGTGGCACTTTTCGGGGAAATGTGCGCGGAACCCCTATTTGTTTATT
TTTCTAAATACATTCAAATATGTATCCGCTCATGAGACAATAACCCTGATAAATGCTTCAATAATATTGA
AAAAGGAAGAGTATGAGTATTCAACATTTCCGTGTCGCCCTTATTCCCTTTTTTGCGGCATTTTGCCTTC
CTGTTTTTGCTCACCCAGAAACGCTGGTGAAAGTAAAAGATGCTGAAGATCAGTTGGGTGCACGAGTGGG
TTACATCGAACTGGATCTCAACAGCGGTAAGATCCTTGAGAGTTTTCGCCCCGAAGAACGTTTTCCAATG
ATGAGCACTTTTAAAGTTCTGCTATGTGGCGCGGTATTATCCCGTATTGACGCCGGGCAAGAGCAACTCG
GTCGCCGCATACACTATTCTCAGAATGACTTGGTTGAGTACTCACCAGTCACAGAAAAGCATCTTACGGA
TGGCATGACAGTAAGAGAATTATGCAGTGCTGCCATAACCATGAGTGATAACACTGCGGCCAACTTACTT
CTGACAACGATCGGAGGACCGAAGGAGCTAACCGCTTTTTTGCACAACATGGGGGATCATGTAACTCGCC
TTGATCGTTGGGAACCGGAGCTGAATGAAGCCATACCAAACGACGAGCGTGACACCACGATGCCTGTAGC
AATGGCAACAACGTTGCGCAAACTATTAACTGGCGAACTACTTACTCTAGCTTCCCGGCAACAATTAATA
GACTGGATGGAGGCGGATAAAGTTGCAGGACCACTTCTGCGCTCGGCCCTTCCGGCTGGCTGGTTTATTG
CTGATAAATCTGGAGCCGGTGAGCGTGGGTCTCGCGGTATCATTGCAGCACTGGGGCCAGATGGTAAGCC
CTCCCGTATCGTAGTTATCTACACGACGGGGAGTCAGGCAACTATGGATGAACGAAATAGACAGATCGCT
GAGATAGGTGCCTCACTGATTAAGCATTGGTAACTGTCAGACCAAGTTTACTCATATATACTTTAGATTG
ATTTAAAACTTCATTTTTAATTTAAAAGGATCTAGGTGAAGATCCTTTTTGATAATCTCATGACCAAAAT
CCCTTAACGTGAGTTTTCGTTCCACTGAGCGTCAGACCCCGTAGAAAAGATCAAAGGATCTTCTTGAGAT
CCTTTTTTTCTGCGCGTAATCTGCTGCTTGCAAACAAAAAAACCACCGCTACCAGCGGTGGTTTGTTTGC
CGGATCAAGAGCTACCAACTCTTTTTCCGAAGGTAACTGGCTTCAGCAGAGCGCAGATACCAAATACTGT
CCTTCTAGTGTAGCCGTAGTTAGGCCACCACTTCAAGAACTCTGTAGCACCGCCTACATACCTCGCTCTG
CTAATCCTGTTACCAGTGGCTGCTGCCAGTGGCGATAAGTCGTGTCTTACCGGGTTGGACTCAAGACGAT
AGTTACCGGATAAGGCGCAGCGGTCGGGCTGAACGGGGGGTTCGTGCACACAGCCCAGCTTGGAGCGAAC
GACCTACACCGAACTGAGATACCTACAGCGTGAGCATTGAGAAAGCGCCACGCTTCCCGAAGGGAGAAAG
GCGGACAGGTATCCGGTAAGCGGCAGGGTCGGAACAGGAGAGCGCACGAGGGAGCTTCCAGGGGGAAACG
CCTGGTATCTTTATAGTCCTGTCGGGTTTCGCCACCTCTGACTTGAGCGTCGATTTTTGTGATGCTCGTC
AGGGGGGCGGAGCCTATGGAAAAACGCCAGCAACGCGGCCTTTTTACGGTTCCTGGCCTTTTGCTGGCCT
TTTGCTCACATGTTCTTTCCTGCGTTATCCCCTGATTCTGTGGATAACCGTATTACCGCCTTTGAGTGAG
CTGATACCGCTCGCCGCAGCCGAACGACCGAGCGCAGCGAGTCAGTGAGCGAGGAAGCGGAAGAGCGCCC
AATACGCAAACCGCCTCTCCCCGCGCGTTGGCCGATTCATTAATGCAGCTGTGGAATGTGTGTCAGTTAG
GGTGTGGAAAGTCCCCAGGCTCCCCAGCAGGCAGAAGTATGCAAAGCATGCATCTCAATTAGTCAGCAAC
CAGGTGTGGAAAGTCCCCAGGCTCCCCAGCAGGCAGAAGTATGCAAAGCATGCATCTCAATTAGTCAGCA
ACCATAGTCCCGCCCCTAACTCCGCCCATCCCGCCCCTAACTCCGCCCAGTTCCGCCCATTCTCCGCCCC
ATGGCTGACTAATTTTTTTTATTTATGCAGAGGCCGAGGCCGCCTCGGCCTCTGAGCTATTCCAGAAGTA
GTGAGGAGGCTTTTTTGGAGGCCTAGGCTTTTGCAAAAAGCTTGGACACAAGACAGGCTTGCGAGATATG
TTTGAGAATACCACTTTATCCCGCGTCAGGGAGAGGCAGTGCGTAAAAAGACGCGGACTCATGTGAAATA
CTGGTTTTTAGTGCGCCAGATCTCTATAATCTCGCGCAACCTATTTTCCCCTCGAACACTTTTTAAGCCG
TAGATAAACAGGCTGGGACACTTCACATGAGCGAAAAATACATCGTCACCTGGGACATGTTGCAGATCCA
TGCACGTAAACTCGCAAGCCGACTGATGCCTTCTGAACAATGGAAAGGCATTATTGCCGTAAGCCGTGGC
GGTCTGTACCGGGTGCGTTACTGGCGCGTGAACTGGGTATTCGTCATGTCGATACCGTTTGTATTTCCAG
CTACGATCACGACAACCAGCGCGAGCTTAAAGTGCTGAAACGCGCAGAAGGCGATGGCGAAGGCTTCATC
GTTATTGATGACCTGGTGGATACCGGTGGTACTGCGGTTGCGATTCGTGAAATGTATCCAAAAGCGCACT
TTGTCACCATCTTCGCAAAACCGGCTGGTCGTCCGCTGGTTGATGACTATGTTGTTGATATCCCGCAAGA
TACCTGGATTGAACAGCCGTGGGATATGGGCGTCGTATTCGTCCCGCCAATCTCCGGTCGCTAATCTTTT
CAACGCCTGGCACTGCCGGGCGTTGTTCTTTTTAACTTCAGGCGGGTTACAATAGTTTCCAGTAAGTATT
CTGGAGGCTGCATCCATGACACAGGCAAACCTGAGCGAAACCCTGTTCAAACCCCGCTTTAAACATCCTG
AAACCTCGACGCTAGTCCGCCGCTTTAATCACGGCGCACAACCGCCTGTGCAGTCGGCCCTTGATGGTAA
AACCATCCCTCACTGGTATCGCATGATTAACCGTCTGATGTGGATCTGGCGCGGCATTGACCCACGCGAA
ATCCTCGACGTCCAGGCACGTATTGTGATGAGCGATGCCGAACGTACCGACGATGATTTATACGATACGG
TGATTGGCTACCGTGGCGGCAACTGGATTTATGAGTGGGCCCCGGATCTTTGTGAAGGAACCTTACTTCT
GTGGTGTGACATAATTGGACAAACTACCTACAGAGATTTAAAGCTCTAAGGTAAATATAAAATTTTTAAG
TGTATAATGTGTTAAACTACTGATTCTAATTGTTTGTGTATTTTAGATTCCAACCTATGGAACTGATGAA
TGGGAGCAGTGGTGGAATGCCTTTAATGAGGAAAACCTGTTTTGCTCAGAAGAAATGCCATCTAGTGATG
ATGAGGCTACTGCTGACTCTCAACATTCTACTCCTCCAAAAAAGAAGAGAAAGGTAGAAGACCCCAAGGA
CTTTCCTTCAGAATTGCTAAGTTTTTTGAGTCATGCTGTGTTTAGTAATAGAACTCTTGCTTGCTTTGCT
ATTTACACCACAAAGGAAAAAGCTGCACTGCTATACAAGAAAATTATGGAAAAATATTCTGTAACCTTTA
TAAGTAGGCATAACAGTTATAATCATAACATACTGTTTTTTCTTACTCCACACAGGCATAGAGTGTCTGC
TATTAATAACTATGCTCAAAAATTGTGTACCTTTAGCTTTTTAATTTGTAAAGGGGTTAATAAGGAATAT
TTGATGTATAGTGCCTTGACTAGAGATCATAATCAGCCATACCACATTTGTAGAGGTTTTACTTGCTTTA
AAAAACCTCCCACACCTCCCCCTGAACCTGAAACATAAAATGAATGCAATTGTTGTTGTTAACTTGTTTA
TTGCAGCTTATAATGGTTACAAATAAAGCAATAGCATCACAAATTTCACAAATAAAGCATTTTTTTCACT
GCATTCTAGTTGTGGTTTGTCCAAACTCATCAATGTATCTTATCATGTCTGGATCAACTGGATAACTCAA
GCTAACCAAAATCATCCCAAACTTCCCACCCCATACCCTATTACCACTGCCAATTACCTAGTGGTTTCAT
TTACTCTAAACCTGTGATTCCTCTGAATTATTTTCATTTTAAAGAAATTGTATTTGTTAAATATGTACTA
CAAACTTAGTAG
