>Addgene plasmid #72654 | pWPXL-NP1 | addgene partial sequence | sequence record 134294 | EF1a-F 5'-TCAAGCCTCAGACAGTGGTTC-3'
TTTCAGGTGTCGTGAGGAATTTCGACATTTAAATTTAATTAATCTCGACGGTATCGGTTAACTTTTAAAA
GAAAAGGGGGGATTGGGGGGTACAGTGCAGGGGAAAGAATAGTAGACATAATAGCAACAGACATACAAAC
TAAAGAATTACAAAAACAAATTACAAAAATTCAAAATTTTATCGATCACGAGACTAGCCTCGAGGTTTAA
ACTACGGGATCCACCATGCTGGCCGGCCGCGCCGCACGCACCTGTGCGCTGCTCGCCCTCTGCCTCCTGG
GCAGTCGGGCCCAGGATTTCGGGCCGACCCGCTTCATCTGCACTTCGGTGCCGGTGGACGCCGACATGTG
TGCCGCGTCCGTGGCCGCGGGCGGCGCGGAGGAGCTTCGGAGCAATGTGCTGCAGCTCCGGGAGACCGTG
CTGCAGCAGAAGGAGACCATCCTCAGCCAGAAGGAGACCATCAGGGAGCTGACCACCAAGCTTGGCCGCT
GCGAGAGCCAGAGCACCCTGGACGCGGGTCCGGGCGAGGCCAGGTCGGGCGGCGGCCGCAAGCAGCCTGG
CTCGGGCAAGAATACGATGGGCGACCTGTCCCGGACTCCGGCCTCGGAGACGCTCAGCCAACTCGGGCAA
ACTTTGCAATCCCTCAAAACCCGACTGGAGAACCTCGAGCAGTACAGCCGCCTCAATTCTTCCAGCCAAA
CCAACAGCCTCAAGGATCTGCTGCAGAGCAAGATCGATGACCTGGAGCGGCAGGTGCTGTCTCGAGTGAA
CACTCTGGAGGAGGGAAAAGGGGGCCCCAAGAACGACACAGAGGAAAGGGCCAAGATCGAGAGCGCCTTG
ACCTCCCTACACCAGCGGATCAGCGAGCTGGAGAAAGGTCAGAAAGACAATCGACCCGGAGACAAGTTTC
AGCTGACATTCCCACTGCGGACCAACTACATGTATGCCAAGGTGAAGAAGAGCCTGCCGGAGATGTACGC
CTTCACTGTGTGCATGTGGCTCAAGTCCAGCGCGGCACCTGGAGTGGGCACGCCCTTCTCCTATGCTGTA
CCTGGGCAGGCCAACGAGCTGGTCCTCATCGAGTGGGG
