>Addgene plasmid #72654 | pWPXL-NP1 | addgene partial sequence | sequence record 134302 | WPRE-R 5'-CATAGCGTAAAAGGAGCAACA-3'
CAGTCAATCTTTCACAAATTTTGTAATCCAGAGGTTGATTATCATATGACTAGTCCCGGGAATTCTCAGT
TGATCTGGCGGCAAGCCTCGAATGTCCACTTGGTGGCTCCTCCAAAGATCTCGATCTGGGACTCAGCCCA
GGCGATGACATTGCCAGAGAGGGCCTTGCTGCTGCAGGTGGCCAAGTTGTACACCTCCCCAGGGGTCAGC
TTGCGGTCCCAGATGTTGAAATGGGCTAGCTCACCCACAAACGCTTGGGTGGCATCAAACCCTCCGCCTA
GAGTGTCCTGCTCCTGGCCTAGCACCAGCACACCCTGTGGTTTGATAGGGTGATAGGGTGCCAGGTTCTC
TCCATTGCCTCCCTGGGTGCCATCCTGATAGGCCTCCCAGACCCCGTCCCGGGTGGTCCAGGTAACGCAT
ATGTGGTGCCACTTGCCGTCGTTGATTACAAAGGGCAGCTTGGCCACCTTGTCGTTAATGAGTATCTCCA
TGGGGTTGTTGCCCCACTCGATGAGGACCAGCTCGTTGGCCTGCCCAGGTACAGCATAGGAGAAGGGCGT
GCCCACTCCAGGTGCCGCGCTGGACTTGAGCCACATGCACACAGTGAAGGCGTACATCTCCGGCAGGCTC
TTCTTCACCTTGGCATACATGTAGTTGGTCCGCAGTGGGAATGTCAGCTGAAACTTGTCTCCGGGTCGAT
TGTCTTTCTGACCTTTCTCCAGCTCGCTGATCCGCTGGTGTAGGGAGGTCAAGGCGCTCTCGATCTTGGC
CCTTTCCTCTGTGTCGTTCTTGGGGCCCCCTTTTCCCTCCTCCAGAGTGTTCACTCGAGACAGCACCTGC
CGCTCCAGGTCATCGATCTTGCTCTGCAGCAGATCCTTGAGGCTGTTGGTTTGGCTGGAAGAATTGAGGC
GGCTGTACTGCTCGAGGTTCTCCAGTCGGGTTTTGAGGGATTGCAAAGTTTGCCCGAGTTGGCTGAGCGT
CTCCGAGGCCGGAGTCCGGGACAGGTCGCCCATCGTATTCTTGCCCGAGCCAGGCTGCTTGCGGCCGCCG
CCCGACCTGGCCTC
